>Addgene plasmid #73174 | pZW1-snoVector | depositor full sequence | sequence record 134596 | pZW1-snoVector sequence 4977 bps
TAGTTATTAATAGTAATCAATTACGGGGTCATTAGTTCATAGCCCATATATGGAGTTCCGCGTTACATAA
CTTACGGTAAATGGCCCGCCTGGCTGACCGCCCAACGACCCCCGCCCATTGACGTCAATAATGACGTATG
TTCCCATAGTAACGCCAATAGGGACTTTCCATTGACGTCAATGGGTGGAGTATTTACGGTAAACTGCCCA
CTTGGCAGTACATCAAGTGTATCATATGCCAAGTACGCCCCCTATTGACGTCAATGACGGTAAATGGCCC
GCCTGGCATTATGCCCAGTACATGACCTTATGGGACTTTCCTACTTGGCAGTACATCTACGTATTAGTCA
TCGCTATTACCATGGTGATGCGGTTTTGGCAGTACATCAATGGGCGTGGATAGCGGTTTGACTCACGGGG
ATTTCCAAGTCTCCACCCCATTGACGTCAATGGGAGTTTGTTTTGGCACCAAAATCAACGGGACTTTCCA
AAATGTCGTAACAACTCCGCCCCATTGACGCAAATGGGCGGTAGGCGTGTACGGTGGGAGGTCTATATAA
GCAGAGCTGGTTTAGTGAACCGTCAGATCCGCTAGCGCTACCGGTCGCCACCATGGTGAGCAAGGGCGAG
GAGCTGTTCACCGGGGTGGTGCCCATCCTGGTCGAGCTGGACGGCGACGTAAACGGCCACAAGTTCAGCG
TGTCCGGCGAGGGCGAGGGCGATGCCACCTACGGCAAGCTGACCCTGAAGTTCATCTGCACCACCGGCAA
GCTGCCCGTGCCCTGGCCCACCCTCGTGACCACCCTGACCTACGGCGTGCAGTGCTTCAGCCGCTACCCC
GACCACATGAAGCAGCACGACTTCTTCAAGTCCGCCATGCCCGAAGGCTACGTCCAGGTAAGTCTCGAGT
GAGATCTTGGACCAATGATGACTTCCATACATGCATTCCTTGGAAAGCTGAACAAAATGAGTGGGAACTC
TGTACTATCATCTTAGTTGAACTGAGGTCCACCGGGGGCTAAAGCTTCGAATTCTGCAGTCGACGGTACC
AAGATTGTGTGTGGATCGATGATGACTTCCATATATACATTCCTTGGAAAGCTGAACAAAATGAGTGAAA
ACTCTATACCGTCATTCTCGTCGAACTGAGGTCCAGCACATTACTCCAACAGTTAATTAACCGCGGTCTC
TTTCTTCCAGGAGCGCACCATCTTCTTCAAGGACGACGGCAACTACAAGACCCGCGCCGAGGTGAAGTTC
GAGGGCGACACCCTGGTGAACCGCATCGAGCTGAAGGGCATCGACTTCAAGGAGGACGGCAACATCCTGG
GGCACAAGCTGGAGTACAACTACAACAGCCACAACGTCTATATCATGGCCGACAAGCAGAAGAACGGCAT
CAAGGTGAACTTCAAGATCCGCCACAACATCGAGGACGGCAGCGTGCAGCTCGCCGACCACTACCAGCAG
AACACCCCCATCGGCGACGGCCCCGTGCTGCTGCCCGACAACCACTACCTGAGCACCCAGTCCGCCCTGA
GCAAAGACCCCAACGAGAAGCGCGATCACATGGTCCTGCTGGAGTTCGTGACCGCCGCCGGGATCACTCT
CGGCATGGACGAGCTGTACAAGTAAGGATCCACCGGATCTAGATAACTGATCATAATCAGCCATACCACA
TTTGTAGAGGTTTTACTTGCTTTAAAAAACCTCCCACACCTCCCCCTGAACCTGAAACATAAAATGAATG
CAATTGTTGTTGTTAACTTGTTTATTGCAGCTTATAATGGTTACAAATAAAGCAATAGCATCACAAATTT
CACAAATAAAGCATTTTTTTCACTGCATTCTAGTTGTGGTTTGTCCAAACTCATCAATGTATCTTAACGC
GTAAATTGTAAGCGTTAATATTTTGTTAAAATTCGCGTTAAATTTTTGTTAAATCAGCTCATTTTTTAAC
CAATAGGCCGAAATCGGCAAAATCCCTTATAAATCAAAAGAATAGACCGAGATAGGGT
[37 nt withheld, positions 2019-2055]
AAAGAACGTGGACTCCAACGTCAAAGG
[49 nt withheld, positions 2083-2131]
T
[91 nt withheld, positions 2133-2223]
G
[124 nt withheld, positions 2225-2348]
CAGGTGGCACTTTTCGGGGAAATGTGCGCGGAACCCCTATTTGTTTATTTTTCTAAATACATTCAAATAT
GTATCCGCTCATGAGACAATAACCCTGATAAATGCTTCAATAATATTGAAAAAGGAAGAGTCCTGAGGCG
GAAAGAACCAGCTGTGGAATGTGTGTCAGTTAGGGTGTGGAAAGTCCCCAGGCTCCCCAGCAGGCAGAAG
TATGCAAAGCATGCATCTCAATTAGTCAGCAACCAGGTGTGGAAAGTCCCCAGGCTCCCCAGCAGGCAGA
AGTATGCAAAGCATGCATCTCAATTAGTCAGCAACCATAGTCCCGCCCCTAACTCCGCCCATCCCGCCCC
TAACTCCGCCCAGTTCCGCCCATTCTCCGCCCCATGGCTGACTAATTTTTTTTATTTATGCAGAGGCCGA
GGCCGCCTCGGCCTCTGAGCTATTCCAGAAGTAGTGAGGAGGCTTTTTTGGAGGCCTAGGCTTTTGCAAA
GATCGATCAAGAGACAGGATGAGGATCGTTTCGCATGATTGAACAAGATGGATTGCACGCAGGTTCTCCG
GCCGCTTGGGTGGAGAGGCTATTCGGCTATGACTGGGCACAACAGACAATCGGCTGCTCTGATGCCGCCG
TGTTCCGGCTGTCAGCGCAGGGGCGCCCGGTTCTTTTTGTCAAGACCGACCTGTCCGGTGCCCTGAATGA
ACTGCAAGACGAGGCAGCGCGGCTATCGTGGCTGGCCACGACGGGCGTTCCTTGCGCAGCTGTGCTCGAC
GTTGTCACTGAAGCGGGAAGGGACTGGCTGCTATTGGGCGAAGTGCCGGGGCAGGATCTCCTGTCATCTC
ACCTTGCTCCTGCCGAGAAAGTATCCATCATGGCTGATGCAATGCGGCGGCTGCATACGCTTGATCCGGC
TACCTGCCCATTCGACCACCAAGCGAAACATCGCATCGAGCGAGCACGTACTCGGATGGAAGCCGGTCTT
GTCGATCAGGATGATCTGGACGAAGAGCATCAGGGGCTCGCGCCAGCCGAACTGTTCGCCAGGCTCAAGG
CGAGCATGCCCGACGGCGAGGATCTCGTCGTGACCCATGGCGATGCCTGCTTGCCGAATATCATGGTGGA
AAATGGCCGCTTTTCTGGATTCATCGACTGTGGCCGGCTGGGTGTGGCGGACCGCTATCAGGACATAGCG
TTGGCTACCCGTGATATTGCTGAAGAGCTTGGCGGCGAATGGGCTGACCGCTTCCTCGTGCTTTACGGTA
TCGCCGCTCCCGATTCGCAGCGCATCGCCTTCTATCGCCTTCTTGACGAGTTCTTCTGAGCGGGACTCTG
GGGTTCGAAATGACCGACCAAGCGACGCCCAACCTGCCATCACGAGATTTCGATTCCACCGCCGCCTTCT
ATGAAAGGTTGGGCTTCGGAATCGTTTTCCGGGACGCCGGCTGGATGATCCTCCAGCGCGGGGATCTCAT
GCTGGAGTTCTTCGCCCACCCTAGGGGGAGGCTAACTGAAACACGGAAGGAGACAATACCGGAAGGAACC
CGCGCTATGACGGCAATAAAAAGACAGAATAAAACGCACGGTGTTGGGTCGTTTGTTCATAAACGCGGGG
TTCGGTCCCAGGGCTGGCACTCTGTCGATACCCCACCGAGACCCCATTGGGGCCAATACGCCCGCGTTTC
TTCCTTTTCCCCACCCCACCCCCCAAGTTCGGGTGAAGGCCCAGGGCTCGCAGCCAACGTCGGGGCGGCA
GGCCCTGCCATAGCCTCAGGTTACTCATATATACTTTAGATTGATTTAAAACTTCATTTTTAATTTAAAA
GGATCTAGGTGAAGATCCTTTTTGATAATCTCATGACCAAAATCCCTTAACGTGAGTTTTCGTTCCACTG
AGCGTCAGACCCCGTAGAAAAGATCAAAGGATCTTCTTGAGATCCTTTTTTTCTGCGCGTAATCTGCTGC
TTGCAAACAAAAAAACCACCGCTACCAGCGGTGGTTTGTTTGCCGGATCAAGAGCTACCAACTCTTTTTC
CGAAGGTAACTGGCTTCAGCAGAGCGCAGATACCAAATACTGTCCTTCTAGTGTAGCCGTAGTTAGGCCA
CCACTTCAAGAACTCTGTAGCACCGCCTACATACCTCGCTCTGCTAATCCTGTTACCAGTGGCTGCTGCC
AGTGGCGATAAGTCGTGTCTTACCGGGTTGGACTCAAGACGATAGTTACCGGATAAGGCGCAGCGGTCGG
GCTGAACGGGGGGTTCGTGCACACAGCCCAGCTTGGAGCGAACGACCTACACCGAACTGAGATACCTACA
GCGTGAGCTATGAGAAAGCGCCACGCTTCCCGAAGGGAGAAAGGCGGACAGGTATCCGGTAAGCGGCAGG
GTCGGAACAGGAGAGCGCACGAGGGAGCTTCCAGGGGGAAACGCCTGGTATCTTTATAGTCCTGTCGGGT
TTCGCCACCTCTGACTTGAGCGTCGATTTTTGTGATGCTCGTCAGGGGGGCGGAGCCTATGGAAAAACGC
CAGCAACGCGGCCTTTTTACGGTTCCTGGCCTTTTGCTGGCCTTTTGCTCACATGTTCTTTCCTGCGTTA
TCCCCTGATTCTGTGGATAACCGTATTACCGCCATGCAT
Features (pLannotate 1.2.2; 17 found; start..end, strand, type, name):
     61..364     +  enhancer       CMV enhancer: human cytomegalovirus immediate early enhancer
    365..568     +  promoter       CMV promoter: human cytomegalovirus (CMV) immediate early promoter
    613..898     +  CDS            EGFP (fragment): the original enhanced GFP (Yang et al., 1996) mammalian codon-optimized
    918..1009    +  ncRNA          SNORD116: Accession: RF00108 - Small nucleolar RNA SNORD116
   1022..1050    +  misc_feature   MCS (fragment): multiple cloning site
   1062..1153    +  ncRNA          SNORD116: Accession: RF00108 - Small nucleolar RNA SNORD116
   1196..1635    +  CDS            EGFP (fragment): the original enhanced GFP (Yang et al., 1996) mammalian codon-optimized
   1658..1742    +  CDS            large T antigen (fragment): large T antigen from SV40 (simian virus 40)
   1765..1886    +  polyA_signal   SV40 poly(A) signal: SV40 polyadenylation signal
   1920..2348    -  rep_origin     f1 ori (sequence partly withheld): f1 bacteriophage origin of replication; arrow indicates direction of (+) strand synthesis
   2375..2479    +  promoter       AmpR promoter: bla
   2481..2838    +  promoter       SV40 promoter: SV40 enhancer and early promoter
   2873..3667    +  CDS            NeoR/KanR: aminoglycoside phosphotransferase from Tn5; aph(3')-II (or nptII); confers resistance to neomycin, kanamycin, and G418 (Geneticin®)
   3688..3840    +  CDS            ble (fragment): BLE_KLEPN - Experimental evidence at protein level: Swiss-Prot protein existence level 1. Binding protein with a strong affinity to the bleomycin family of antibiotics. Binds to CL990; an antimitotic-antibiotic compound. From Klebsiella pneumoniae.
   3899..3946    +  polyA_signal   HSV TK poly(A) signal: herpes simplex virus thymidine kinase polyadenylation signal (Cole and Stacy, 1985)
   4037..4053    -  polyA_signal   bGH poly(A) signal (fragment): bovine growth hormone polyadenylation signal
   4275..4863    +  rep_origin     ori: high-copy-number ColE1/pMB1/pBR322/pUC origin of replication
