[The description below was written by a language model from this plasmid's Addgene catalogue record and pLannotate feature annotations shown in this document.]
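Description:
pZW1-snoVector is a mammalian expression plasmid of about 5 kb, built on the pZW1 splicing-reporter backbone and designed to express RNAs that are retained in the nucleus. It replicates in E. coli from a high-copy ColE1/pUC-type origin and also carries an f1 phage origin. A single Tn5 NeoR/KanR gene serves both hosts. The bacterial AmpR (bla) promoter drives it for kanamycin selection, and the SV40 enhancer/early promoter, paired with an HSV TK polyadenylation signal, drives it for G418 selection of transfected mammalian cells. The short annotated fragments of ble, SV40 large T antigen and the bGH poly(A) signal are probably backbone remnants or partial annotation matches rather than functional parts.

The payload is an EGFP coding sequence under the CMV immediate-early enhancer and promoter, terminated by an SV40 poly(A) signal. The feature table shows EGFP as two fragments because the reading frame is split by a weak intron. Within that intron sit two human box C/D snoRNA genes from the Prader–Willi syndrome deletion region, SNORD116-13 and SNORD116-14. The depositor describes them as flanked by multiple cloning sites, and one MCS fragment is annotated between the two snoRNAs. According to the depositor, only correct splicing of the intron reconstitutes the EGFP reading frame, so green fluorescence reports proper processing of the transcript. The stated purpose is nuclear expression of RNAs. The layout suggests that a sequence of interest is cloned between the snoRNAs, so that it is released from the excised intron with snoRNA structures at its ends. The record itself does not spell out this mechanism.
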