Addgene plasmid #73174: pZW1-snoVector
Purpose: Nuclear expression of RNAs
Depositing lab: Ling-Ling Chen. Depositing organization: CAS Center for Excellence in Molecular Plant Sciences ("CEMPS"). Publication: SnoVectors for nuclear expression of RNA. Yin QF, Hu SB, Xu YF, Yang L, Carmichael GG, Chen LL. Nucleic Acids Res. 2015 Jan;43(1):e5. doi: 10.1093/nar/gku1050. Epub 2014 Nov 5. PubMed 25378317.
Backbone
  Vector backbone: pZW1
  Backbone manufacturer: Zefeng Wang's lab
  Backbone size w/o insert (bp): 4700
  Vector type: Mammalian Expression
  Selectable markers: Neomycin (select with G418)
Growth in bacteria
  Bacterial resistance: Kanamycin, 50 μg/mL
  Growth temperature: 37°C
  Growth strain: DH5alpha
  Copy number: High Copy
Gene/Insert 1
  Gene/Insert name: SNORD116-13 (alt name: HBII-85-13)
  Species: H. sapiens (human)
  Insert size (bp): 94
  GenBank ID: 100033425
  Entrez Gene: SNORD116-13 (a.k.a. HBII-85-13)
  Promoter: CMV promoter
  Cloning method: Restriction Enzyme; 5′ cloning site EcoRI (destroyed during cloning); 3′ cloning site SacII (destroyed during cloning)
  Sequencing primers: 5′ EGFP-Seq-5F: GACCACATGAAGCAGCACGA
Gene/Insert 2
  Gene/Insert name: SNORD116-14 (alt name: HBII-85-14)
  Species: H. sapiens (human)
  Insert size (bp): 107
  GenBank ID: 100033426
  Entrez Gene: SNORD116-14 (a.k.a. HBII-85-14)
  Promoter: CMV promoter
  Cloning method: Restriction Enzyme; 5′ cloning site EcoRI (destroyed during cloning); 3′ cloning site SacII (destroyed during cloning)
  Sequencing primers: 5′ EGFP-Seq-5F: GACCACATGAAGCAGCACGA
Terms and licenses: Academic/Nonprofit Terms; Industry Terms: Not Available to Industry
Depositor comments: Two snoRNA genes SNORD116-13 and SNORD116-14 from the Prader–Willi syndrome deletion region flanked by multiple cloning sites were inserted into the weak intron of Enhanced Green Fluoresence Protein (EGFP) such that only proper splicing leads to EGFP fluorescence.
How to cite: pZW1-snoVector was a gift from Ling-Ling Chen (Addgene plasmid # 73174 ; http://n2t.net/addgene:73174 ; RRID:Addgene_73174)
