>Addgene plasmid #73174 | pZW1-snoVector | addgene partial sequence | sequence record 138341 | CMV-F 5'-CGCAAATGGGCGGTAGGCGTG-3'
ACCGTCAGATCCGCTAGCGCTACCGGTCGCCACCATGGTGAGCAAGGGCGAGGAGCTGTTCACCGGGGTG
GTGCCCATCCTGGTCGAGCTGGACGGCGACGTAAACGGCCACAAGTTCAGCGTGTCCGGCGAGGGCGAGG
GCGATGCCACCTACGGCAAGCTGACCCTGAAGTTCATCTGCACCACCGGCAAGCTGCCCGTGCCCTGGCC
CACCCTCGTGACCACCCTGACCTACGGCGTGCAGTGCTTCAGCCGCTACCCCGACCACATGAAGCAGCAC
GACTTCTTCAAGTCCGCCATGCCCGAAGGCTACGTCCAGGTAAGTCTCGAGTGAGATCTTGGACCAATGA
TGACTTCCATACATGCATTCCTTGGAAAGCTGAACAAAATGAGTGGGAACTCTGTACTATCATCTTAGTT
GAACTGAGGTCCACCGGGGGCTAAAGCTTCGAATTCTGCAGTCGACGGTACCAAGATTGTGTGTGGATCG
ATGATGACTTCCATATATACATTCCTTGGAAAGCTGAACAAAATGAGTGAAAACTCTATACCGTCATTCT
CGTCGAACTGAGGTCCAGCACATTACTCCAACAGTTAATTAACCGCGGTCTCTTTCTTCCAGGAGCGCAC
CATCTTCTTCAAGGACGACGGCAACTACAAGACCCGCGCCGAGGTGAAGTTCGAGGGCGACACCCTGGTG
AACCGCATCGAGCTGAAGGGCATCGACTTCAAGGAGGACGGCAACATCCTGGGGCACAAGCTGGAGTACA
ACTACAACAGCCACAACGTCTATATCATGGCCGACAAGCAGAAGAACGGCATCAAGGTGAACTTCAAGAT
CCGCCACAACATC
