>Addgene plasmid #73174 | pZW1-snoVector | addgene partial sequence | sequence record 138422 | pEGFP-R 5'-acctctacaaatgtggtatg-3'
CTTACTTGTACAGCTCGTCCATGCCGAGAGTGATCCCGGCGGCGGTCACGAACTCCAGCAGGACCATGTG
ATCGCGCTTCTCGTTGGGGTCTTTGCTCAGGGCGGACTGGGTGCTCAGGTAGTGGTTGTCGGGCAGCAGC
ACGGGGCCGTCGCCGATGGGGGTGTTCTGCTGGTAGTGGTCGGCGAGCTGCACGCTGCCGTCCTCGATGT
TGTGGCGGATCTTGAAGTTCACCTTGATGCCGTTCTTCTGCTTGTCGGCCATGATATAGACGTTGTGGCT
GTTGTAGTTGTACTCCAGCTTGTGCCCCAGGATGTTGCCGTCCTCCTTGAAGTCGATGCCCTTCAGCTCG
ATGCGGTTCACCAGGGTGTCGCCCTCGAACTTCACCTCGGCGCGGGTCTTGTAGTTGCCGTCGTCCTTGA
AGAAGATGGTGCGCTCCTGGAAGAAAGAGACCGCGGTTAATTAACTGTTGGAGTAATGTGCTGGACCTCA
GTTCGACGAGAATGACGGTATAGAGTTTTCACTCATTTTGTTCAGCTTTCCAAGGAATGTATATATGGAA
GTCATCATCGATCCACACACAATCTTGGTACCGTCGACTGCAGAATTCGAAGCTTTAGCCCCCGGTGGAC
CTCAGTTCAACTAAGATGATAGTACAGAGTTCCCACTCATTTTGTTCAGCTTTCCAAGGAATGCATGTAT
GGAAGTCATCATTGGTCCAAGATCTCACTCGAGACTTACCTGGACGTAGCCTTCGG
